Addgene plasmid #131238: pCMV6-AN-DDK_S580A POLI
Purpose: Mammalian expression of S580A DNA polymerase iota with an N-terminal FLAG-tag
Depositing lab: Roger Woodgate. Depositing organization: National Institute of Child Health and Human Development (NICHD). Publication: DNA Polymerase iota Interacts with Both the TRAF-like and UBL1-2 Domains of USP7. Ashton NW, Valles GJ, Jaiswal N, Bezsonova I, Woodgate R. J Mol Biol. 2021 Jan 22;433(2):166733. doi: 10.1016/j.jmb.2020.166733. Epub 2020 Dec 3. PubMed 33279577.
Backbone
  Vector backbone: pCMV6-AN-DDK
  Backbone manufacturer: Origene
  Backbone size w/o insert (bp): 5876
  Total vector size (bp): 8066
  Vector type: Mammalian Expression
  Selectable markers: Neomycin (select with G418)
Growth in bacteria
  Bacterial resistance: Ampicillin, 100 μg/mL
  Growth temperature: 37°C
  Growth strain: DH5alpha
  Copy number: High Copy
Gene/Insert
  Gene/Insert name: DNA polymerase iota (alt names: POLI; DNA polymerase iota isoform a (short))
  Species: H. sapiens (human)
  Insert size (bp): 2190
  Mutation: Contains a point mutation converting Pol iota serine 580 to alanine (S580A), as well as a silent mutation that introduces an additional XhoI restriction site. The pol iota CDS has been codon optimised for expression in human cells.
  GenBank ID: NM_001351632.2
  Entrez Gene: POLI (a.k.a. RAD30B, RAD3OB, eta2)
  Tag / fusion protein: FLAG (N terminal on backbone)
Terms and licenses: Academic/Nonprofit Terms; Industry Terms: Not Available to Industry
How to cite: pCMV6-AN-DDK_S580A POLI was a gift from Roger Woodgate (Addgene plasmid # 131238 ; http://n2t.net/addgene:131238 ; RRID:Addgene_131238)
