[The description below was written by a language model from this plasmid's Addgene catalogue record and pLannotate feature annotations shown in this document.]
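Description:
pCMV6-AN-DDK_S580A POLI is a mammalian expression plasmid of about 8.1 kb built on the commercial pCMV6-AN-DDK backbone, designed to produce a point mutant of human DNA polymerase iota carrying an N-terminal FLAG (DDK) epitope. It is propagated in E. coli as a high-copy plasmid through a ColE1/pUC-type origin with ampicillin selection from the β-lactamase gene. An f1 phage origin and remnants of lac regulatory and lacZα sequences are also present as backbone carry-over. For selection in mammalian cells, an SV40 enhancer/early promoter drives a neomycin phosphotransferase gene, followed by an SV40 polyadenylation signal, so stable transfectants can be selected with G418.

The expression cassette consists of the human cytomegalovirus immediate early enhancer and promoter, a T7 promoter that can serve for in vitro transcription or sequencing, and the backbone-encoded FLAG tag. The annotation software detects this tag as a partial match to a 3xFLAG element, consistent with a single FLAG epitope. It is followed by the POLI coding sequence and a human growth hormone polyadenylation signal. The insert corresponds to the short isoform a of Pol iota, an error-prone translesion synthesis polymerase, and has been codon optimised for human cells. It carries a serine 580 to alanine substitution, together with a silent change that creates an additional XhoI site, which is useful for screening for the mutant by restriction digest.

The record does not state the functional consequence of S580A. The associated study concerns the interaction of Pol iota with domains of USP7, suggesting use alongside other Pol iota variants in FLAG-based detection or pulldown experiments in transfected cells.
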