Features (pLannotate 1.2.2; 20 found; start..end, strand, type, name):
      1..25      +  rep_origin     M13 ori (fragment): M13 bacteriophage origin of replication; arrow indicates direction of (+) strand synthesis
     29..183     -  CDS            lacZα (fragment): LacZα fragment of β-galactosidase; lacZ fragment
    343..722     +  enhancer       CMV enhancer: human cytomegalovirus immediate early enhancer
    724..923     +  promoter       CMV promoter: human cytomegalovirus (CMV) immediate early promoter
    952..970     +  promoter       T7 promoter: promoter for bacteriophage T7 RNA polymerase
   1023..1047    +  CDS            3xFLAG (fragment): three tandem FLAG® epitope tags
   1065..3209    +  CDS            POLI: POLI_HUMAN - Also known as RAD30B. Experimental evidence at protein level: Swiss-Prot protein existence level 1. Error-prone DNA polymerase specifically involved in DNA repair (PubMed:11013228, PubMed:11387224). Plays an important role in translesion synthesis, where the normal high-fidelity DNA polymerases cannot proceed and DNA synthesis stalls (PubMed:11013228, PubMed:11387224, PubMed:14630940, PubMed:15199127). Favors Hoogsteen base-pairing in the active site (PubMed:15254543). Inserts the correct base with high-fidelity opposite an adenosine template (PubMed:15254543). Exhibits low fideli
   3301..3923    +  polyA_signal   hGH poly(A) signal: human growth hormone polyadenylation signal
   3952..4281    +  promoter       SV40 promoter: SV40 enhancer and early promoter
   4348..5139    +  CDS            neo: KKA2_KLEPN - Also known as kan, nptII. Experimental evidence at protein level: Swiss-Prot protein existence level 1. Resistance to kanamycin, neomycin, paromomycin, ribostamycin, butirosin and gentamicin B. From Klebsiella pneumoniae.
   5163..5321    +  CDS            ble (fragment): BLE_KLEPN - Experimental evidence at protein level: Swiss-Prot protein existence level 1. Binding protein with a strong affinity to the bleomycin family of antibiotics. Binds to CL990; an antimitotic-antibiotic compound. From Klebsiella pneumoniae.
   5316..5437    +  polyA_signal   SV40 poly(A) signal: SV40 polyadenylation signal
   5510..5526    -  protein_bind   lac operator: The lac repressor binds to the lac operator to inhibit transcription in E. coli. This inhibition can be relieved by adding lactose or isopropyl-β-D-thiogalactopyranoside (IPTG). lac repressor encoded by lacI
   5534..5564    -  promoter       lac promoter: promoter for the E. coli lac operon
   5579..5600    -  protein_bind   CAP binding site: CAP binding activates transcription in the presence of cAMP. E. coli catabolite activator protein
   5613..5705    -  CDS            lacI (fragment): lac repressor; lacI; The lac repressor binds to the lac operator to inhibit transcription in E. coli. This inhibition can be relieved by adding lactose or isopropyl-β-D-thiogalactopyranoside (IPTG).
   5888..6476    -  rep_origin     ori: high-copy-number ColE1/pMB1/pBR322/pUC origin of replication
   6647..7507    -  CDS            AmpR: β-lactamase; bla; confers resistance to ampicillin, carbenicillin, and related antibiotics
   7508..7612    -  promoter       AmpR promoter: bla
   7639..8067    +  rep_origin     f1 ori (sequence partly withheld): f1 bacteriophage origin of replication; arrow indicates direction of (+) strand synthesis
>Addgene plasmid #131238 | pCMV6-AN-DDK_S580A POLI | addgene full sequence | sequence record 267639 | Addgene NGS Result
AACAAAATATTAACGCTTACAATTTCCATTCGCCATTCAGGCTGCGCAACTGTTGGGAAGGGCGATCGGT
GCGGGCCTCTTCGCTATTACGCCAGCTGGCGAAAGGGGGATGTGCTGCAAGGCGATTAAGTTGGGTAACG
CCAGGGTTTTCCCAGTCACGACGTTGTAAAACGACGGCCAGTGCCAAGCTGATCTATACATTGAATCAAT
ATTGGCAATTAGCCATATTAGTCATTGGTTATATAGCATAAATCAATATTGGCTATTGGCCATTGCATAC
GTTGTATCTATATCATAATATGTACATTTATATTGGCTCATGTCCAATATGACCGCCATGTTGACATTGA
TTATTGACTAGTTATTAATAGTAATCAATTACGGGGTCATTAGTTCATAGCCCATATATGGAGTTCCGCG
TTACATAACTTACGGTAAATGGCCCGCCTGGCTGACCGCCCAACGACCCCCGCCCATTGACGTCAATAAT
GACGTATGTTCCCATAGTAACGCCAATAGGGACTTTCCATTGACGTCAATGGGTGGAGTATTTACGGTAA
ACTGCCCACTTGGCAGTACATCAAGTGTATCATATGCCAAGTCCGCCCCCTATTGACGTCAATGACGGTA
AATGGCCCGCCTGGCATTATGCCCAGTACATGACCTTACGGGACTTTCCTACTTGGCAGTACATCTACGT
ATTAGTCATCGCTATTACCATGGTGATGCGGTTTTGGCAGTACACCAATGGGCGTGGATAGCGGTTTGAC
TCACGGGGATTTCCAAGTCTCCACCCCATTGACGTCAATGGGAGTTTGTTTTGGCACCAAAATCAACGGG
ACTTTCCAAAATGTCGTAATAACCCCGCCCCGTTGACGCAAATGGGCGGTAGGCGTGTACGGTGGGAGGT
CTATATAAGCAGAGCTCGTTTAGTGAACCGTCAGAATTTTGTAATACGACTCACTATAGGGCGGCCGGGA
ATTCGTCGACTGGATCCGGTACCGAGGAGATCTGCCACCATGGATTACAAGGATGACGACGATAAGGCGA
TCGCCGATATCCATATGGAGCTGGCCGACGTGGGAGCCGCTGCCAGCTCCCAGGGGGTGCACGATCAGGT
GCTGCCAACTCCCAACGCTTCTAGTAGAGTGATCGTGCATGTGGACCTGGATTGCTTTTACGCCCAGGTG
GAGATGATTAGCAATCCTGAACTGAAGGACAAACCACTGGGCGTGCAGCAGAAATACCTGGTGGTGACAT
GCAACTATGAAGCTCGCAAGCTGGGGGTGAAGAAACTGATGAATGTGCGGGACGCCAAGGAGAAATGTCC
CCAGCTGGTGCTGGTGAACGGGGAGGATCTGACCCGGTACAGAGAAATGTCTTATAAGGTGACAGAGCTG
CTGGAGGAGTTCAGTCCTGTGGTGGAGCGCCTGGGCTTCGACGAAAATTTTGTGGATCTGACAGAGATGG
TGGAAAAGCGGCTGCAGCAGCTGCAGTCTGACGAGCTGAGTGCCGTGACTGTGAGTGGACACGTGTACAA
CAATCAGTCAATTAACCTGCTGGATGTGCTGCATATCAGACTGCTGGTGGGCAGCCAGATTGCTGCCGAG
ATGAGGGAAGCTATGTATAACCAGCTGGGACTGACCGGATGTGCTGGAGTGGCCTCAAATAAGCTGCTGG
CCAAACTGGTCAGCGGCGTGTTTAAACCCAACCAGCAGACAGTGCTGCTGCCTGAGTCTTGCCAGCACCT
GATCCATAGTCTGAATCACATCAAGGAAATTCCCGGCATCGGGTACAAGACTGCTAAATGTCTGGAGGCC
CTGGGAATCAACAGCGTGCGCGACCTGCAGACCTTTTCCCCTAAGATTCTGGAGAAAGAACTGGGCATTT
CCGTGGCCCAGAGAATCCAGAAGCTGTCTTTCGGAGAGGACAATTCCCCAGTGATCCTGTCTGGCCCCCC
TCAGAGCTTCTCCGAGGAAGATAGCTTTAAGAAATGCTCAAGCGAGGTGGAAGCTAAGAACAAAATTGAG
GAACTGCTGGCCTCCCTGCTGAATAGGGTGTGTCAGGATGGGCGCAAACCTCACACCGTGCGGCTGATCA
TTCGGAGATACTCCTCTGAGAAGCACTATGGAAGGGAATCACGCCAGTGCCCTATTCCAAGCCATGTGAT
CCAGAAGCTGGGAACAGGCAACTATGACGTGATGACTCCTATGGTGGACATCCTGATGAAACTGTTCCGC
AACATGGTGAATGTGAAGATGCCTTTCCATCTGACCCTGCTGTCTGTGTGCTTTTGTAACCTGAAAGCTC
TGAATACAGCCAAGAAAGGGCTGATTGACTACTATCTGATGCCATCTCTGAGTACCACATCACGGAGCGG
AAAGCACTCCTTCAAGATGAAAGACACTCACATGGAAGACTTTCCTAAGGATAAAGAGACCAATAGAGAT
TTCCTGCCAAGTGGCAGGATCGAGTCAACCCGGACAAGAGAATCTCCCCTGGACACTACCAACTTCAGTA
AGGAGAAGGATATTAACGAATTTCCACTGTGCAGCCTGCCTGAGGGAGTGGACCAGGAAGTGTTTAAGCA
GCTGCCTGTGGATATTCAGGAGGAAATCCTGAGTGGGAAGTCAAGAGAGAAATTCCAGGGGAAGGGCAGC
GTGTCTTGTCCACTGCACGCTTCCAGGGGCGTGCTGAGCTTCTTTTCCAAGAAACAGATGCAGGACATCC
CCATTAACCCTAGAGATCATCTGAGTTCAAGCAAACAGGTGTCCTCTGTGTCCCCATGTGAGCCCGGCAC
CGCCGGGTTTAACAGCTCGAGCTCCTCTTACATGAGTTCACAGAAGGACTATTCCTACTATCTGGACAAT
CGGCTGAAAGATGAAAGAATCTCTCAGGGACCTAAGGAGCCACAGGGCTTCCACTTTACAAACAGCAATC
CAGCTGTGTCAGCCTTCCATAGCTTTCCCAACCTGCAGAGCGAGCAGCTGTTCTCCAGAAATCACACAAC
TGACAGTCATAAACAGACTGTGGCCACCGATTCACACGAAGGCCTGACAGAGAATAGGGAACCAGACAGC
GTGGATGAGAAGATTACTTTCCCATCCGACATCGATCCCCAGGTGTTTTACGAGCTGCCCGAAGCTGTGC
AGAAAGAGCTGCTGGCCGAATGGAAGAGGACCGGGTCCGATTTCCACATCGGACATAAGTAAGGATCCAA
GCTTCTCGAGACGCGTTAAGCGGCCGCACTCGAGGTTTAAACGGCCGGCCGCGGTCATAGCTGTTTCCTG
AACAGATCCCGGGTGGCATCCCTGTGACCCCTCCCCAGTGCCTCTCCTGGCCCTGGAAGTTGCCACTCCA
GTGCCCACCAGCCTTGTCCTAATAAAATTAAGTTGCATCATTTTGTCTGACTAGGTGTCCTTCTATAATA
TTATGGGGTGGAGGGGGGTGGTATGGAGCAAGGGGCAAGTTGGGAAGACAACCTGTAGGGCCTGCGGGGT
CTATTGGGAACCAAGCTGGAGTGCAGTGGCACAATCTTGGCTCACTGCAATCTCCGCCTCCTGGGTTCAA
GCGATTCTCCTGCCTCAGCCTCCCGAGTTGTTGGGATTCCAGGCATGCATGACCAGGCTCAGCTAATTTT
TGTTTTTTTGGTAGAGACGGGGTTTCACCATATTGGCCAGGCTGGTCTCCAACTCCTAATCTCAGGTGAT
CTACCCACCTTGGCCTCCCAAATTGCTGGGATTACAGGCGTGAACCACTGCTCCCTTCCCTGTCCTTCTG
ATTTTAAAATAACTATACCAGCAGGAGGACGTCCAGACACAGCATAGGCTACCTGGCCATGCCCAACCGG
TGGGACATTTGAGTTGCTTGCTTGGCACTGTCCTCTCATGCGTTGGGTCCACTCAGTAGATGCCTGTTGA
ATTGGGTACGCGGCCAGCTTGGCTGTGGAATGTGTGTCAGTTAGGGTGTGGAAAGTCCCCAGGCTCCCCA
GCAGGCAGAAGTATGCAAAGCATGCATCTCAATTAGTCAGCAACCAGGTGTGGAAAGTCCCCAGGCTCCC
CAGCAGGCAGAAGTATGCAAAGCATGCATCTCAATTAGTCAGCAACCATAGTCCCGCCCCTAACTCCGCC
CATCCCGCCCCTAACTCCGCCCAGTTCCGCCCATTCTCCGCCCCATGGCTGACTAATTTTTTTTATTTAT
GCAGAGGCCGAGGCCGCCTCGGCCTCTGAGCTATTCCAGAAGTAGTGAGGAGGCTTTTTTGGAGGCCTAG
GCTTTTGCAAAAAGCTCCCGGGAGCTTGTATATCCATTTTCGGATCTGATCAAGAGACAGGATGAGGATC
GTTTCGCATGATTGAACAAGATGGATTGCACGCAGGTTCTCCGGCCGCTTGGGTGGAGAGGCTATTCGGC
TATGACTGGGCACAACAGACAATCGGCTGCTCTGATGCCGCCGTGTTCCGGCTGTCAGCGCAGGGGCGCC
CGGTTCTTTTTGTCAAGACCGACCTGTCCGGTGCCCTGAATGAACTGCAGGACGAGGCAGCGCGGCTATC
GTGGCTGGCCACGACGGGCGTTCCTTGCGCAGCTGTGCTCGACGTTGTCACTGAAGCGGGAAGGGACTGG
CTGCTATTGGGCGAAGTGCCGGGGCAGGATCTCCTGTCATCTCACCTTGCTCCTGCCGAGAAAGTATCCA
TCATGGCTGATGCAATGCGGCGGCTGCATACGCTTGATCCGGCTACCTGCCCATTCGACCACCAAGCGAA
ACATCGCATCGAGCGAGCACGTACTCGGATGGAAGCCGGTCTTGTCGATCAGGATGATCTGGACGAAGAG
CATCAGGGGCTCGCGCCAGCCGAACTGTTCGCCAGGCTCAAGGCGCGCATGCCCGACGGCGAGGATCTCG
TCGTGACCCATGGCGATGCCTGCTTGCCGAATATCATGGTGGAAAATGGCCGCTTTTCTGGATTCATCGA
CTGTGGCCGGCTGGGTGTGGCCGACCGCTATCAGGACATAGCGTTGGCTACCCGTGATATTGCTGAAGAG
CTTGGCGGCGAATGGGCTGACCGCTTCCTCGTGCTTTACGGTATCGCCGCTCCCGATTCGCAGCGCATCG
CCTTCTATCGCCTTCTTGACGAGTTCTTCTGAGCGGGACTCTGGGGTTCGAAATGACCGACCAAGCGACG
CCCAACCTGCCATCACGAGATTTCGATTCCACCGCCGCCTTCTATGAAAGGTTGGGCTTCGGAATCGTTT
TCCGGGACGCCGGCTGGATGATCCTCCAGCGCGGGGATCTCATGCTGGAGTTCTTCGCCCACCCCAACTT
GTTTATTGCAGCTTATAATGGTTACAAATAAAGCAATAGCATCACAAATTTCACAAATAAAGCATTTTTT
TCACTGCATTCTAGTTGTGGTTTGTCCAAACTCATCAATGTATCTTATCATGTCTGTATACCGTCGACCT
CTAGCTAGAGCTTGGCGTAATCATGGTCATAGCTGTTTCCTGTGTGAAATTGTTATCCGCTCACAATTCC
ACACAACATACGAGCCGGAAGCATAAAGTGTAAAGCCTGGGGTGCCTAATGAGTGAGCTAACTCACATTA
ATTGCGTTGCGCTCACTGCCCGCTTTCCAGTCGGGAAACCTGTCGTGCCAGCTGCATTAATGAATCGGCC
AACGCGCGGGGAGAGGCGGTTTGCGTATTGGGCGCTCTTCCGCTTCCTCGCTCACTGACTCGCTGCGCTC
GGTCGTTCGGCTGCGGCGAGCGGTATCAGCTCACTCAAAGGCGGTAATACGGTTATCCACAGAATCAGGG
GATAACGCAGGAAAGAACATGTGAGCAAAAGGCCAGCAAAAGGCCAGGAACCGTAAAAAGGCCGCGTTGC
TGGCGTTTTTCCATAGGCTCCGCCCCCCTGACGAGCATCACAAAAATCGACGCTCAAGTCAGAGGTGGCG
AAACCCGACAGGACTATAAAGATACCAGGCGTTTCCCCCTGGAAGCTCCCTCGTGCGCTCTCCTGTTCCG
ACCCTGCCGCTTACCGGATACCTGTCCGCCTTTCTCCCTTCGGGAAGCGTGGCGCTTTCTCATAGCTCAC
GCTGTAGGTATCTCAGTTCGGTGTAGGTCGTTCGCTCCAAGCTGGGCTGTGTGCACGAACCCCCCGTTCA
GCCCGACCGCTGCGCCTTATCCGGTAACTATCGTCTTGAGTCCAACCCGGTAAGACACGACTTATCGCCA
CTGGCAGCAGCCACTGGTAACAGGATTAGCAGAGCGAGGTATGTAGGCGGTGCTACAGAGTTCTTGAAGT
GGTGGCCTAACTACGGCTACACTAGAAGAACAGTATTTGGTATCTGCGCTCTGCTGAAGCCAGTTACCTT
CGGAAAAAGAGTTGGTAGCTCTTGATCCGGCAAACAAACCACCGCTGGTAGCGGTGGTTTTTTTGTTTGC
AAGCAGCAGATTACGCGCAGAAAAAAAGGATCTCAAGAAGATCCTTTGATCTTTTCTACGGGGTCTGACG
CTCAGTGGAACGAAAACTCACGTTAAGGGATTTTGGTCATGAGATTATCAAAAAGGATCTTCACCTAGAT
CCTTTTAAATTAAAAATGAAGTTTTAAATCAATCTAAAGTATATATGAGTAAACTTGGTCTGACAGTTAC
CAATGCTTAATCAGTGAGGCACCTATCTCAGCGATCTGTCTATTTCGTTCATCCATAGTTGCCTGACTCC
CCGTCGTGTAGATAACTACGATACGGGAGGGCTTACCATCTGGCCCCAGTGCTGCAATGATACCGCGAGA
CCCACGCTCACCGGCTCCAGATTTATCAGCAATAAACCAGCCAGCCGGAAGGGCCGAGCGCAGAAGTGGT
CCTGCAACTTTATCCGCCTCCATCCAGTCTATTAATTGTTGCCGGGAAGCTAGAGTAAGTAGTTCGCCAG
TTAATAGTTTGCGCAACGTTGTTGCCATTGCTACAGGCATCGTGGTGTCACGCTCGTCGTTTGGTATGGC
TTCATTCAGCTCCGGTTCCCAACGATCAAGGCGAGTTACATGATCCCCCATGTTGTGCAAAAAAGCGGTT
AGCTCCTTCGGTCCTCCGATCGTTGTCAGAAGTAAGTTGGCCGCAGTGTTATCACTCATGGTTATGGCAG
CACTGCATAATTCTCTTACTGTCATGCCATCCGTAAGATGCTTTTCTGTGACTGGTGAGTACTCAACCAA
GTCATTCTGAGAATAGTGTATGCGGCGACCGAGTTGCTCTTGCCCGGCGTCAATACGGGATAATACCGCG
CCACATAGCAGAACTTTAAAAGTGCTCATCATTGGAAAACGTTCTTCGGGGCGAAAACTCTCAAGGATCT
TACCGCTGTTGAGATCCAGTTCGATGTAACCCACTCGTGCACCCAACTGATCTTCAGCATCTTTTACTTT
CACCAGCGTTTCTGGGTGAGCAAAAACAGGAAGGCAAAATGCCGCAAAAAAGGGAATAAGGGCGACACGG
AAATGTTGAATACTCATACTCTTCCTTTTTCAATATTATTGAAGCATTTATCAGGGTTATTGTCTCATGA
GCGGATACATATTTGAATGTATTTAGAAAAATAAACAAATAGGGGTTCCGCGCACATTTCCCCGAAAAGT
GCCACCTG
[124 nt withheld, positions 7639-7762]
C
[91 nt withheld, positions 7764-7854]
A
[49 nt withheld, positions 7856-7904]
CCTTTGACGTTGGAGTCCACGTTCTTT
[37 nt withheld, positions 7932-7968]
ACCCTATCTCGGTCTATTCTTTTGATTTATAAGGGATTTTGCCGATTTCGGCCTATTGGTTAAAAAATGA
GCTGATTTAACAAAAATTTAACGCGAATTTT
